>Addgene plasmid #157259 | pD649-HAsp-VSIG8-COMP5AP-AviTag-9xHis | depositor full sequence | sequence record 303627 | Full Sequence
TTTCAATATTATTGAAGCATTTATCAGGGTTATTGTCTCATGAGCGGATACATATTTGAATGTATTTAGA
AAAATAAACAAATAGGGGTCAGTGTTACAACCAATTAACCAATTCTGAACATTATCGCGAGCCCATTTAT
ACCTGAATATGGCTCATAACACCCCTTGCTCATGACCAAAATCCCTTAACGTGAGTTACGCGCGCGTCGT
TCCACTGAGCGTCAGACCCCGTAGAAAAGATCAAAGGATCTTCTTGAGATCCTTTTTTTCTGCGCGTAAT
CTGCTGCTTGCAAACAAAAAAACCACCGCTACCAGCGGTGGTTTGTTTGCCGGATCAAGAGCTACCAACT
CTTTTTCCGAAGGTAACTGGCTTCAGCAGAGCGCAGATACCAAATACTGTTCTTCTAGTGTAGCCGTAGT
TAGCCCACCACTTCAAGAACTCTGTAGCACCGCCTACATACCTCGCTCTGCTAATCCTGTTACCAGTGGC
TGCTGCCAGTGGCGATAAGTCGTGTCTTACCGGGTTGGACTCAAGACGATAGTTACCGGATAAGGCGCAG
CGGTCGGGCTGAACGGGGGGTTCGTGCACACAGCCCAGCTTGGAGCGAACGACCTACACCGAACTGAGAT
ACCTACAGCGTGAGCTATGAGAAAGCGCCACGCTTCCCGAAGGGAGAAAGGCGGACAGGTATCCGGTAAG
CGGCAGGGTCGGAACAGGAGAGCGCACGAGGGAGCTTCCAGGGGGAAACGCCTGGTATCTTTATAGTCCT
GTCGGGTTTCGCCACCTCTGACTTGAGCGTCGATTTTTGTGATGCTCGTCAGGGGGGCGGAGCCTATGGA
AAAACGCCAGCAACGCGGCCTTTTTACGGTTCCTGGCCTTTTGCTGGCCTTTTGCTCACATGTTCTTTCC
TGCGTTATCCCCTGATTCTGTGGATAACCGTATTACCGCCTTTGAGTGAGCTGATACCGCTCGCCGCAGC
CGAACGACCGAGCGCAGCGAGTCAGTGAGCGAGGAAGCGGAAGGCGAGAGTAGGGAACTGCCAGGCATCA
AACTAAGCAGAAGGCCCCTGACGGATGGCCTTTTTGCGTTTCTACAAACTCTTTCTGTGTTGTAAAACGA
CGGCCAGTCTTAAGCTCGGGCCCCCTGGGCGGTTCTGATAACGAGTAATCGTTAATCCGCAAATAACGTA
AAAACCCGCTTCGGCGGGTTTTTTTATGGGGGGAGTTTAGGGAAAGAGCATTTGTCAGAATATTTAAGGG
CGCCTGTCACTTTGCTTGATATATGAGAATTATTTAACCTTATAAATGAGAAAAAAGCAACGCACTTTAA
ATAAGATACGTTGCTTTTTCGATTGATGAACACCTATAATTAAACTATTCATCTATTATTTATGATTTTT
TGTATATACAATATTTCTAGTTTGTTAAAGAGAATTAAGAAAATAAATCTCGAAAATAATAAAGGGAAAA
TCAGTTTTTGATATCAAAATTATACATGTCAACGATAATACAAAATATAATACAAACTATAAGATGTTAT
CAGTATTTATTATCATTTAGAATAAATTTTGTGTCGCCCTTAATTGTGAGCGGATAACAATTACGAGCTT
CATGCACAGTGGCGTTGACTCAATATTGGCCATTAGCCATATTATTCATTGGTTATATAGCATAAATCAA
TATTGGCTATTGGCCATTGCATACGTTGTATCTATATCATAATATGTACATTTATATTGGCTCATGTCCA
ATATGACCGCCATGTTGGCATTGATTATTGACTAGTTATTAATAGTAATCAATTACGGGGTCATTAGTTC
ATAGCCCATATATGGAGTTCCGCGTTACATAACTTACGGTAAATGGCCCGCCTGGCTGACCGCCCAACGA
CCCCCGCCCATTGACGTCAATAATGACGTATGTTCCCATAGTAACGCCAATAGGGACTTTCCATTGACGT
CAATGGGTGGAGTATTTACGGTAAACTGCCCACTTGGCAGTACATCAAGTGTATCATATGCCAAGTACGC
CCCCTATTGACGTCAATGACGGTAAATGGCCCGCCTGGCATTATGCCCAGTACATGACCTTATGGGACTT
TCCTACTTGGCAGTACATCTACGTATTAGTCATCGCTATTACCATGGTGATGCGGTTTTGGCAGTACATC
AATGGGCGTGGATAGCGGTTTGACTCACGGGGATTTCCAAGTCTCCACCCCATTGACGTCAATGGGAGTT
TGTTTTGGCACCAAAATCAACGGGACTTTCCAAAATGTCGTAACAACTCCGCCCCATTGACGCAAATGGG
CGGTAGGCGTGTACGGTGGGAGGTCTATATAAGCAGAGCTCGTTTAGTGAACCGTCAGATCGCCTGGAGA
CGCCATCCACGCTGTTTTGACCTCCATAGAAGACACCGGGACCGATCCAGCCTCCGCGGCCGGGAACGGT
GCATTGGAACGCGGATTCCCCGTGCCAAGAGTGACGTAAGTACCGCCTATAGAGTCTATAGGCCCACCCC
CTTGGCTTCGTTAGAACGCGGCTACAATTAATACATAACCTTATGTATCATACACATACGATTTAGGTGA
CACTATAGAATAACATCCACTTTGCCTTTCTCTCCACAGGTGTCCACTCCCAGGTCCAACTGCACCTCGG
TTCTATCGAAAACGCGCCTGCTAGCGCCACCATGAAGACCATCATTGCCCTGAGCTACATCTTCTGCCTG
GTGTTCGCTGCGGCCGCCGTTAGAATCAATGGCGACGGCCAAGAAGTGCTGTACCTGGCCGAAGGCGATA
ATGTGCGGCTGGGCTGTCCTTATGTGCTGGACCCTGAGGATTACGGCCCCAACGGACTGGACATCGAGTG
GATGCAAGTGAACAGCGATCCCGCTCACCACCGCGAGAATGTGTTTCTGAGCTACCAGGACAAGCGGATC
AACCACGGCTCTCTGCCTCATCTGCAGCAGAGAGTCAGATTCGCCGCCAGCGATCCTAGCCAGTACGACG
CCAGCATCAACCTGATGAACCTCCAGGTGTCCGACACCGCCACCTACGAGTGCAGAGTGAAGAAAACCAC
CATGGCCACCAGAAAAGTGATCGTGACCGTGCAGGCTAGACCCGCCGTTCCTATGTGTTGGACAGAGGGC
CACATGACCTACGGCAACGATGTGGTGCTGAAGTGTTACGCCTCTGGCGGAAGCCAGCCACTGAGCTATA
AGTGGGCCAAGATCAGCGGCCATCACTACCCTTACAGAGCCGGCAGCTACACCAGCCAGCACAGCTATCA
CAGCGAGCTGTCCTACCAAGAGAGCTTCCACAGCTCCATCAACCAGGGCCTGAACAACGGCGACCTGGTC
CTGAAGGATATCAGCAGAGCCGACGATGGCCTGTACCAGTGCACAGTGGCCAACAATGTGGGCTACAGCG
TGTGCGTGGTGGAAGTGAAAGTGTCCGACTCCAGACGGATCGGAGGCGCGCCGGAAGATCAAGTTGATCC
AAGATTGATTGATGGCAAGGGCGGATCTCTGGAGGTGCTGTTCCAGGGACCAGGCGGAAGCGGCAATCCC
GGCGGCGATCTGGCCCCCCAGATGCTGCGCGAGCTGCAGGAGACCAATGCCGCCCTGCAGGACGTGCGCG
AGCTGCTGCGCCACCGCGTGAAGGAGATCACCTTCCTGAAGAACACCGTGATGGAGTGCGACGCCTGCGG
TATGCAGCCCTCTAGAGGCTCCGGCTCCATCATCCCAGTTGAGGAGGAGAACCCGGACTTCTGGAACCGC
GAGGCAGCCGAGGCCCTGGGTGCCGCCAAGAAGCTGCAGCCTGCACAGACAGCCGCCAAGAACCTCATCA
TCTTCCTGGGCGATGGGATGGGGGTGTCTACGGTGACAGCTGCCAGGATCCTAAAAGGGCAGAAGAAGGA
CAAACTGGGGCCTGAGATACCCCTGGCCATGGACCGCTTCCCATATGTGGCTCTGTCCAAGACATACAAT
GTAGACAAACATGTGCCAGACAGTGGAGCCACAGCCACGGCCTACCTGTGCGGGGTCAAGGGCAACTTCC
AGACCATTGGCTTGAGTGCAGCCGCCCGCTTTAACCAGTGCAACACGACACGCGGCAACGAGGTCATCTC
CGTGATGAATCGGGCCAAGAAAGCAGGGAAGTCAGTGGGAGTGGTAACCACCACACGAGTGCAGCACGCC
TCGCCAGCCGGCACCTACGCCCACACGGTGAACCGCAACTGGTACTCGGACGCCGACGTGCCTGCCTCGG
CCCGCCAGGAGGGGTGCCAGGACATCGCTACGCAGCTCATCTCCAACATGGACATTGACGTGATCCTAGG
TGGAGGCCGAAAGTACATGTTTCGCATGGGAACCCCAGACCCTGAGTACCCAGATGACTACAGCCAAGGT
GGGACCAGGCTGGACGGGAAGAATCTGGTGCAGGAATGGCTGGCGAAGCGCCAGGGTGCCCGGTATGTGT
GGAACCGCACTGAGCTCATGCAGGCTTCCCTGGACCCGTCTGTGACCCATCTCATGGGTCTCTTTGAGCC
TGGAGACATGAAATACGAGATCCACCGAGACTCCACACTGGACCCCTCCCTGATGGAGATGACAGAGGCT
GCCCTGCGCCTGCTGAGCAGGAACCCCCGCGGCTTCTTCCTCTTCGTGGAGGGTGGTCGCATCGACCATG
GTCATCATGAAAGCAGGGCTTACCGGGCACTGACTGAGACGATCATGTTCGACGACGCCATTGAGAGGGC
GGGCCAGCTCACCAGCGAGGAGGACACGCTGAGCCTCGTCACTGCCGACCACTCCCACGTCTTCTCCTTC
GGAGGCTACCCCCTGCGAGGGAGCTCCATCTTCGGGCTGGCCCCTGGCAAGGCCCGGGACAGGAAGGCCT
ACACGGTCCTCCTATACGGAAACGGTCCAGGCTATGTGCTCAAGGACGGCGCCCGGCCGGATGTTACCGA
GAGCGAGAGCGGGAGCCCCGAGTATCGGCAGCAGTCAGCAGTGCCCCTGGACGAAGAGACCCACGCAGGC
GAGGACGTGGCGGTGTTCGCGCGCGGCCCGCAGGCGCACCTGGTTCACGGCGTGCAGGAGCAGACCTTCA
TAGCGCACGTCATGGCCTTCGCCGCCTGCCTGGAGCCCTACACCGCCTGCGACCTGGCGCCCCCCGCCGG
CACCACCGACGCCGCGCACCCGGGTGGCGGAGGACTGAACGACATCTTCGAGGCTCAGAAAATCGAATGG
CACGAACATCACCATCACCATCACCATCACCATTAAGGCCGGCCTGTAGTCACTGGCACAACGCGTTACC
CGGTAAGCCAATCGGGTATACACGGTCGTCATACTGCAGACAGGGTTCTTCTACTTTGCAAGATAGTCTT
GAGTAGTAAAATAAATAGATAGAGAAAATCAGCCTCGACTGTGCCTTCTAGTTGCCAGCCATCTGTTGTT
TGCCCCTCCCCCGTGCCTTCCTTGACCCTGGAAGGTGCCACTCCCACTGTCCTTTCCTAATAAAATGAGG
AAATTGCATCACAACACTCAACCCTATCTCGGTCTATTCTTTTGATTTATAAGGGATTTTGCCGATTTCG
GCCTATTGGTTAAAAAATGAGCTGATTTAACAAAAATTTAACGCGAATTAATTCTGTGGAATGTGTGTCA
GTTAGGGTGTGGAAAGTCCCCAGGCTCCCCAGCAGGCAGAAGTATGCAAAGCATGCATCTCAATTAGTCA
GCAACCAGGTGTGGAAAGTCCCCAGGCTCCCCAGCAGGCAGAAGTATGCAAAGCATGCATCTCAATTAGT
CAGCAACCATAGTCCCGCCCCTAACTCCGCCCATCCCGCCCCTAACTCCGCCCAGTTCCGCCCATTCTCC
GCCCCATGGCTGACTAATTTTTTTTATTTATGCAGAGGCCGAGGCCGCCTCTGCCTCTGAGCTATTCCAG
AAGTAGTGAGGAGGCTTTTTTGGAGGCCTAGGCTTTTGCAAAAAGCTCCCGGGAGCTTGTATATCCATTT
TCGGATCTGATCAGCACGTGTTGACAATTAATCATCGGCATAGTATATCGGCATAGTATAATACGACAAG
GTGAGGAACTAAACCATGACCGAGTACAAGCCCACGGTGCGCCTCGCCACCCGCGACGACGTCCCCAGGG
CCGTACGCACCCTCGCCGCCGCGTTCGCCGACTACCCCGCCACGCGCCACACCGTCGATCCGGACCGCCA
CATCGAGCGGGTCACCGAGCTGCAAGAACTCTTCCTCACGCGCGTCGGGCTCGACATCGGCAAGGTGTGG
GTCGCGGACGACGGCGCCGCGGTGGCGGTCTGGACCACGCCGGAGAGCGTCGAAGCGGGGGCGGTGTTCG
CCGAGATCGGCCCGCGCATGGCCGAGTTGAGCGGTTCCCGGCTGGCCGCGCAGCAACAGATGGAAGGCCT
CCTGGCGCCGCACCGGCCCAAGGAGCCCGCGTGGTTCCTGGCCACCGTCGGCGTCTCGCCCGACCACCAG
GGCAAGGGTCTGGGCAGCGCCGTCGTGCTCCCCGGAGTGGAGGCGGCCGAGCGCGCCGGGGTGCCCGCCT
TCCTGGAGACATCCGCGCCCCGCAACCTCCCCTTCTACGAGCGGCTCGGCTTCACCGTCACCGCCGACGT
CGAGGTGCCCGAAGGACCGCGCACCTGGTGCATGACCCGCAAGCCCGGTGCCTGACACGTGCTACGAGAT
TTCGATTCCACCGCCGCCTTCTATGAAAGGTTGGGCTTCGGAATCGTTTTCCGGGACGCCGGCTGGATGA
TCCTCCAGCGCGGGGATCTCATGCTGGAGTTCTTCGCCCACCCCAACTTGTTTATTGCAGCTTATAATGG
TTACAAATAAAGCAATAGCATCACAAATTTCACAAATAAAGCATTTTTTTCACTGCATTCTAGTTGTGGT
TTGTCCAAACTCATCAATGTATCTTATCATGTCTGTATACCGTCGACCTCTAGCTAGAGCTTGGCGTAAT
CATGGTCATTACCAATGCTTAATCAGTGAGGCACCTATCTCAGCGATCTGTCTATTTCGTTCATCCATAG
TTGCCTGACTCCCCGTCGTGTAGATAACTACGATACGGGAGGGCTTACCATCTGGCCCCAGCGCTGCGAT
GATACCGCGAGAACCACGCTCACCGGCTCCGGATTTATCAGCAATAAACCAGCCAGCCGGAAGGGCCGAG
CGCAGAAGTGGTCCTGCAACTTTATCCGCCTCCATCCAGTCTATTAATTGTTGCCGGGAAGCTAGAGTAA
GTAGTTCGCCAGTTAATAGTTTGCGCAACGTTGTTGCCATCGCTACAGGCATCGTGGTGTCACGCTCGTC
GTTTGGTATGGCTTCATTCAGCTCCGGTTCCCAACGATCAAGGCGAGTTACATGATCCCCCATGTTGTGC
AAAAAAGCGGTTAGCTCCTTCGGTCCTCCGATCGTTGTCAGAAGTAAGTTGGCCGCAGTGTTATCACTCA
TGGTTATGGCAGCACTGCATAATTCTCTTACTGTCATGCCATCCGTAAGATGCTTTTCTGTGACTGGTGA
GTACTCAACCAAGTCATTCTGAGAATAGTGTATGCGGCGACCGAGTTGCTCTTGCCCGGCGTCAATACGG
GATAATACCGCGCCACATAGCAGAACTTTAAAAGTGCTCATCATTGGAAAACGTTCTTCGGGGCGAAAAC
TCTCAAGGATCTTACCGCTGTTGAGATCCAGTTCGATGTAACCCACTCGTGCACCCAACTGATCTTCAGC
ATCTTTTACTTTCACCAGCGTTTCTGGGTGAGCAAAAACAGGAAGGCAAAATGCCGCAAAAAAGGGAATA
AGGGCGACACGGAAATGTTGAATACTCATATTCTTCCTT
Features (pLannotate 1.2.2; 24 found; start..end, strand, type, name):
    119..143     -  CDS            KanR (fragment): aminoglycoside phosphotransferase; aph(3')-Ia; confers resistance to kanamycin
    254..842     +  rep_origin     ori: high-copy-number ColE1/pMB1/pBR322/pUC origin of replication
   1067..1084    +  terminator     rrnB T2 terminator (fragment): transcription terminator T2 from the E. coli rrnB gene
   1109..1128    -  CDS            lacZα (fragment): LacZα fragment of β-galactosidase; lacZ fragment
   1584..1600    +  protein_bind   lac operator: The lac repressor binds to the lac operator to inhibit transcription in E. coli. This inhibition can be relieved by adding lactose or isopropyl-β-D-thiogalactopyranoside (IPTG). lac repressor encoded by lacI
   1843..2146    +  enhancer       CMV enhancer: human cytomegalovirus immediate early enhancer
   2147..2350    +  promoter       CMV promoter: human cytomegalovirus (CMV) immediate early promoter
   2486..2529    +  intron         CMV intron (fragment): modified intron A from human cytomegalovirus
   2581..2599    +  promoter       SP6 promoter: promoter for bacteriophage SP6 RNA polymerase
   2603..2640    +  CDS            IgH signal sequence (fragment): signal sequence from the mouse immunoglobulin heavy chain variable region
   2743..3474    +  CDS            VSIG8 (fragment): VSIG8_HUMAN - Also known as C1orf204. Experimental evidence at transcript level: Swiss-Prot protein existence level 2. From Homo sapiens (Human).
   3571..3750    +  CDS            Comp (fragment): COMP_RAT - Experimental evidence at protein level: Swiss-Prot protein existence level 1. May play a role in the structural integrity of cartilage via its interaction with other extracellular matrix proteins such as the collagens and fibronectin. Can mediate the interaction of chondrocytes with the cartilage extracellular matrix through interaction with cell surface integrin receptors. Could play a role in the pathogenesis of osteoarthritis. Potent suppressor of apoptosis in both primary chondrocytes and transformed cells. Suppresses apoptosis by blocking the activation of caspase-3 and by indu
   3738..5190    +  CDS            SEAP (fragment): secreted alkaline phosphatase from human placenta The natural enzyme has a C-terminal transmembrane sequence that is replaced by a GPI anchor.
   5215..5256    +  CDS            AviTag™ (fragment): peptide tag that allows for enzymatic biotinylation
   5260..5283    +  CDS            8xHis: 8xHis affinity tag
   5429..5540    +  polyA_signal   bGH poly(A) signal: bovine growth hormone polyadenylation signal
   5541..5649    +  rep_origin     f1 ori (fragment): f1 bacteriophage origin of replication; arrow indicates direction of (+) strand synthesis
   5663..5992    +  promoter       SV40 promoter: SV40 enhancer and early promoter
   6040..6087    +  promoter       EM7 promoter: synthetic bacterial promoter&nbsp
   6106..6705    +  CDS            PuroR (fragment): puromycin N-acetyltransferase; pac from Streptomyces; confers resistance to puromycin
   6715..6840    +  CDS            ble (fragment): BLE_KLEPN - Experimental evidence at protein level: Swiss-Prot protein existence level 1. Binding protein with a strong affinity to the bleomycin family of antibiotics. Binds to CL990; an antimitotic-antibiotic compound. From Klebsiella pneumoniae.
   6835..6956    +  polyA_signal   SV40 poly(A) signal: SV40 polyadenylation signal
   7009..7869    -  CDS            AmpR: β-lactamase; bla; confers resistance to ampicillin, carbenicillin, and related antibiotics
   7872..89      -  promoter       AmpR promoter (fragment) (across the origin): bla
