[The description below was written by a language model from this plasmid's Addgene catalogue record and pLannotate feature annotations shown in this document.]
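Description:
pD649-HAsp-VSIG8-COMP5AP-AviTag-9xHis is a mammalian expression plasmid built on the pD649 backbone for producing the extracellular domain of human VSIG8, an immunoglobulin-superfamily cell-surface protein, as a secreted fusion protein. It is propagated in E. coli as a high-copy plasmid through a ColE1/pUC-type origin with ampicillin selection (AmpR, β-lactamase). The annotated sequence also carries an SV40 early promoter and bacterial EM7 promoter upstream of a puromycin N-acetyltransferase coding region followed by an SV40 poly(A) signal, which would permit puromycin selection in mammalian cells, although the catalogue entry does not list a mammalian marker. Short fragments annotated as KanR, lacZα, ble and f1 ori appear to be backbone remnants rather than functional elements. The depositor notes that some plasmids in this collection may carry an IS4-like transposase upstream of the CMV promoter; none is annotated here.

Expression is driven by the CMV enhancer and immediate-early promoter, followed by a fragment of CMV intron A and an SP6 promoter that can serve for in vitro transcription or sequencing. The open reading frame begins with a secretion signal (named HAsp in the construct; the annotation software matches part of this region to an immunoglobulin heavy-chain leader). The VSIG8 ectodomain follows, cloned between retained NotI and AscI sites. Downstream on the backbone lie the rat COMP coiled-coil segment, which assembles fusions into pentamers, then human placental alkaline phosphatase as an enzymatic reporter, an AviTag for site-specific enzymatic biotinylation, and a polyhistidine tag for purification (9xHis by name, 8xHis in the annotation). A bGH poly(A) signal ends the transcript. The resulting high-avidity, enzyme-labelled protein suits detection of weak extracellular receptor–ligand interactions, consistent with its origin in a human IgSF cell-surface interactome screen.
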