Addgene plasmid #157259: pD649-HAsp-VSIG8-COMP5AP-AviTag-9xHis
Purpose: Mammalian expression of cell-surface protein extracellular domain fused to COMP5AP-AviTag-9xHis. Protein is secreted from cells.
Depositing lab: Chris Garcia. Depositing organization: Stanford University. Publication: A Human IgSF Cell-Surface Interactome Reveals a Complex Network of Protein-Protein Interactions. Wojtowicz WM, Vielmetter J, Fernandes RA, Siepe DH, Eastman CL, Chisholm GB, Cox S, Klock H, Anderson PW, Rue SM, Miller JJ, Glaser SM, Bragstad ML, Vance J, Lam AW, Lesley SA, Zinn K, Garcia KC. Cell. 2020 Aug 20;182(4):1027-1043.e17. doi: 10.1016/j.cell.2020.07.025. PubMed 32822567.
Backbone
  Vector backbone: pD649
  Backbone size w/o insert (bp): 7153
  Vector type: Mammalian Expression
Growth in bacteria
  Bacterial resistance: Ampicillin, 100 μg/mL
  Growth temperature: 37°C
  Growth strain: DH5alpha
  Copy number: High Copy
Gene/Insert
  Gene/Insert name: VSIG8
  Species: H. sapiens (human)
  Insert size (bp): 726
  Entrez Gene: VSIG8
  Promoter: CMV/SP6
  Tag / fusion protein: COMP5AP-AviTag-9xHis (C terminal on backbone)
  Cloning method: Restriction Enzyme; 5′ cloning site GCGGCCGC (not destroyed); 3′ cloning site GGCGCGCC (not destroyed)
  Sequencing primers: 5′ ATTTAGGTGACACTATAG; 3′ CGTCGCACTCCATCACGGTG
Resource information
  A portion of this plasmid was derived from a plasmid made by: synthesis by ThermoFisher
Terms and licenses: Academic/Nonprofit Terms; Industry Terms: Not Available to Industry
Depositor comments: Some plasmids in this collection may have an IS4-like element ISVsa5 family transposase upstream of the CMV promoter.
How to cite: pD649-HAsp-VSIG8-COMP5AP-AviTag-9xHis was a gift from Chris Garcia (Addgene plasmid # 157259 ; http://n2t.net/addgene:157259 ; RRID:Addgene_157259)
