>Addgene plasmid #157259 | pD649-HAsp-VSIG8-COMP5AP-AviTag-9xHis | depositor partial sequence | sequence record 303628 | insert (extracellular domain)
GTTAGAATCAATGGCGACGGCCAAGAAGTGCTGTACCTGGCCGAAGGCGATAATGTGCGGCTGGGCTGTC
CTTATGTGCTGGACCCTGAGGATTACGGCCCCAACGGACTGGACATCGAGTGGATGCAAGTGAACAGCGA
TCCCGCTCACCACCGCGAGAATGTGTTTCTGAGCTACCAGGACAAGCGGATCAACCACGGCTCTCTGCCT
CATCTGCAGCAGAGAGTCAGATTCGCCGCCAGCGATCCTAGCCAGTACGACGCCAGCATCAACCTGATGA
ACCTCCAGGTGTCCGACACCGCCACCTACGAGTGCAGAGTGAAGAAAACCACCATGGCCACCAGAAAAGT
GATCGTGACCGTGCAGGCTAGACCCGCCGTTCCTATGTGTTGGACAGAGGGCCACATGACCTACGGCAAC
GATGTGGTGCTGAAGTGTTACGCCTCTGGCGGAAGCCAGCCACTGAGCTATAAGTGGGCCAAGATCAGCG
GCCATCACTACCCTTACAGAGCCGGCAGCTACACCAGCCAGCACAGCTATCACAGCGAGCTGTCCTACCA
AGAGAGCTTCCACAGCTCCATCAACCAGGGCCTGAACAACGGCGACCTGGTCCTGAAGGATATCAGCAGA
GCCGACGATGGCCTGTACCAGTGCACAGTGGCCAACAATGTGGGCTACAGCGTGTGCGTGGTGGAAGTGA
AAGTGTCCGACTCCAGACGGATCGGA
